>Addgene plasmid #23662 | pDONR223-RIPK5 | depositor partial sequence | sequence record 11210 | Author sequence
ATGGAGGGCGACGGGGTGCCATGGGGCAGCGAGCCCGTCTCGGGTCCCGGCCCCGGCGGCGGCGGAATGA
TCCGCGAGCTGTGCCGGGGCTTCGGCCGCTACCGCCGCTACCTGGGACGGCTGCGACAGAACCTGCGCGA
GACCCAGAAGTTCTTCCGCGACATCAAGTGCTCCCACAACCACACTTGTCTCTCCTCCCTCACGGGCGGC
GGCGGGGCCGAGCGCGGCCCTGCAGGCGATGTCGCCGAAACCGGGCTGCAGGCGGGCCAACTGAGCTGCA
TTTCCTTCCCACCTAAGGAAGAGAAGTACCTCCAGCAGATTGTGGACTGCCTCCCTTGCATACTGATCCT
CGGCCAGGATTGTAACGTCAAGTGCCAGCTGTTGAATCTGCTGTTGGGGGTGCAGGTGCTTCCCACCACC
AAGCTGGGCAGTGAGGAGAGCTGTAAGCTTCGGCGCCTCCGCTTCACCTATGGGACTCAGACTCGGGTCA
GCCTGGCGCTCCCTGGACAGTATGAACTAGTGCACACGCTGGTTGCTCATCAGGGCAACTGGGAGACCAT
CCCTGAGGAGGATCTGGAGGTCCAAGAGAACAATGAGGATGCTGCTCATGTTTTAGCGGAACTGGAGGTA
ACGATGCACCATGCTCTCTTACAGGAAGTGGACGTTGTGGTAGCACCATGCCAAGGCCTCCGGCCCACAG
TGGATGTTCTGGGTGACTTGGTGAATGATTTCTTGCCTGTGATAACCTATGCACTCCACAAAGATGAACT
CTCTGAGAGGGATGAGCAAGAGCTTCAGGAAATCCGAAAGTATTTCTCCTTTCCTGTATTCTTTTTCAAA
GTGCCGAAACTGGGCTCGGAGATAATAGACTCCTCAACCAGGAGAATGGAGAGCGAAAGATCACCGCTTT
ATCGCCAGCTAATTGACCTGGGCTATCTGAGCAGCAGTCACTGGAACTGTGGGGCTCCTGGCCAGGATAC
TAAAGCTCAGAGCATGTTGGTGGAACAGAGTGAAAAGCTGAGACACTTGAGCACATTTTCTCACCAGGTG
TTACAGACTCGCCTGGTGGATGCAGCCAAGGCCCTGAACCTGGTGCACTGCCACTGCCTTGACATCTTTA
TTAACCAGGCATTTGACATGCAGCGGGACCTGCAGATCACTCCCAAACGTCTGGAATATACTCGAAAAAA
GGAGAATGAGTTGTATGAATCATTGATGAATATTGCCAACCGAAAGCAGGAGGAAATGAAGGATATGATT
GTTGAGACACTTAATACCATGAAGGAGGAACTTCTGGATGATGCTACTAACATGGAGTTTAAAGACGTCA
TTGTCCCTGAGAATGGAGAACCAGTAGGCACCAGAGAGATCAAATGCTGCATCCGACAGATCCAGGAACT
CATCATCTCCCGACTTAATCAGGCAGTGGCTAATAAGCTGATCAGCTCAGTGGATTACCTGAGGGAAAGC
TTCGTCGGAACCCTGGAACGATGTCTGCAGAGCCTGGAGAAGTCTCAGGATGTCTCAGTTCACATCACCA
GTAATTATCTCAAACAGATCTTAAATGCTGCCTATCATGTTGAAGTCACGTTTCACTCAGGGTCGTCAGT
TACAAGGATGCTATGGGAGCAAATCAAACAGATCATCCAGCGCATCACATGGGTGAGCCCACCTGCCATC
ACTCTGGAATGGAAGAGGAAGGTGGCCCAGGAAGCCATTGAGAGCCTCAGCGCCTCCAAATTGGCTAAGA
GCATTTGCAGCCAATTCCGGACTCGGCTCAATAGTTCCCACGAGGCTTTTGCAGCCTCCTTGCGGCAGCT
GGAAGCTGGCCACTCAGGCCGGTTAGAGAAAACGGAAGATCTATGGCTGAGGGTTCGGAAAGATCATGCT
CCCCGCCTGGCCCGCCTTTCTCTGGAAAGCCGTTCTTTACAGGATGTCTTGCTTCATCGTAAACCTAAAC
TGGGACAGGAACTGGGCCGGGGCCAGTATGGTGTGGTATACCTGTGTGACAACTGGGGAGGACACTTCCC
TTGTGCCCTCAAATCAGTTGTCCCTCCAGATGAGAAGCACTGGAATGATCTGGCTTTGGAATTTCACTAT
ATGAGGTCTCTGCCGAAGCATGAGCGATTGGTGGATCTCCATGGTTCAGTCATTGACTACAACTATGGTG
GTGGCTCCAGCATTGCTGTGCTCCTCATTATGGAGCGGCTACACCGGGATCTCTACACAGGGCTGAAGGC
TGGGCTGACCCTGGAGACACGTTTGCAGATAGCACTAGATGTGGTGGAGGGAATCCGCTTCCTGCACAGC
CAGGGACTTGTCCATCGTGATATCAAACTGAAAAATGTGCTGCTGGATAAGCAGAACCGTGCCAAGATCA
CTGACTTAGGATTCTGCAAGCCAGAGGCCATGATGTCAGGCAGCATTGTGGGGACACCAATCCATATGGC
CCCTGAACTTTTCACAGGGGCTCGCCCAGAACGTCTTCCTGTGTTTGATGAGGAGTGCTGGCAGTTGATG
GAAGCCTGTTGGGATGGCGACCCCTTGAAGAGGCCTCTCTTGGGCATTGTCCAGCCCATGCTCCAGGGCA
TCATGAATCGGCTCTGCAAGTCCAATTCTGAGCAGCCAAACAGAGGACTAGATGATTCTACTTGA
