>Addgene plasmid #23662 | pDONR223-RIPK5 | addgene partial sequence | sequence record 29547 | 23662 with M13pUC-fwd
AGCTCGGGCCCAATAATGATTTTATTTTGACTGATAGTGACCTGTTCGTTGCAACAAATTGATGAGCAAT
GCTTTTTTATAATGCCAACTTTGTACAAAAAAGTTGGCATGGAGGGCGACGGGGTGCCATGGGGCAGCGA
GCCCGTCTCGGGTCCCGGCCCCGGCGGCGGCGGAATGATCCGCGAGCTGTGCCGGGGCTTCGGCCGCTAC
CGCCGCTACCTGGGACGGCTGCGACAGAACCTGCGCGAGACCCAGAAGTTCTTCCGCGACATCAAGTGCT
CCCACAACCACACTTGTCTCTCCTCCCTCACGGGCGGCGGCGGGGCCGAGCGCGGCCCTGCAGGCGATGT
CGCCGAAACCGGGCTGCAGGCGGGCCAACTGAGCTGCATTTCCTTCCCACCTAAGGAAGAGAAGTACCTC
CAGCAGATTGTGGACTGCCTCCCTTGCATACTGATCCTCGGCCAGGATTGTAACGTCAAGTGCCAGCTGT
TGAATCTGCTGTTGGGGGTGCAGGTGCTTCCCACCACCAAGCTGGGCAGTGAGGAGAGCTGTAAGCTTCG
GCGCCTCCGCTTCACCTATGGGACTCAGACTCGGGTCAGCCTGGCGCTCCCTGGACAGTATGAACTAGTG
CACACGCTGGTTGCTCATCAGGGCAACTGGGAGACCATCC
