[The description below was written by a language model from this plasmid's Addgene catalogue record.]
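Description:
pDONR223-RIPK5 is a Gateway entry-type clone built on the Invitrogen pDONR223 donor backbone (about 5 kb without insert). It carries the human open reading frame for receptor interacting protein kinase 5 (RIPK5), a gene now catalogued as DSTYK and also known as RIP5 or DustyPK. The insert is roughly 2.7 kb and was introduced by Gateway recombination. The plasmid is maintained in E. coli at high copy number under spectinomycin selection. No feature table accompanies the record, so the replication origin and the exact recombination sites are not itemised. As a recombined pDONR clone, the ORF would normally be flanked by attL sites that allow LR transfer into destination vectors. M13 forward and reverse primer sites on either side of the insert are listed for sequencing.

The ORF was deliberately cloned without a stop codon. When it is recombined into a destination vector, it can therefore be read through in frame into a C-terminal epitope tag and a stop codon supplied by that vector. The record names no mammalian promoter, and the depositors state explicitly that the plasmid is not meant for direct transfection. It serves as a shuttle source for the kinase ORF. The depositors point to a companion set of lentiviral destination vectors (pLX301 to pLX304), obtained separately, for expressing these ORFs in mammalian cells. The clone is distributed as part of a kit of such ORF clones and is associated with a study of how MAP kinase pathway reactivation drives resistance to RAF inhibition, which suggests use in gain-of-function expression screens.
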