Addgene plasmid #23662: pDONR223-RIPK5
Depositing lab: William Hahn & David Root. Depositing organization: Dana-Farber Cancer Institute. Publication: COT drives resistance to RAF inhibition through MAP kinase pathway reactivation. Johannessen CM, Boehm JS, Kim SY, Thomas SR, Wardwell L, Johnson LA, Emery CM, Stransky N, Cogdill AP, Barretina J, Caponigro G, Hieronymus H, Murray RR, Salehi-Ashtiani K, Hill DE, Vidal M, Zhao JJ, Yang X, Alkan O, Kim S, Harris JL, Wilson CJ, Myer VE, Finan PM, Root DE, Roberts TM, Golub T, Flaherty KT, Dummer R, Weber BL, Sellers WR, Schlegel R, Wargo JA, Hahn WC, Garraway LA. Nature. 2010 Dec 16;468(7326):968-72. doi: 10.1038/nature09627 PubMed 21107320.
Backbone
  Vector backbone: pDONR223
  Backbone manufacturer: Invitrogen
  Backbone size w/o insert (bp): 5005
  Vector type: Gateway Donor vector
Growth in bacteria
  Bacterial resistance: Spectinomycin, 50 μg/mL
  Growth temperature: 37°C
  Growth strain: DH5alpha
  Copy number: High Copy
Gene/Insert
  Gene/Insert name: RIPK5 (alt name: receptor interacting protein kinase 5)
  Species: H. sapiens (human)
  Insert size (bp): 2655
  Entrez Gene: DSTYK (a.k.a. RIP5, RIPK5, DustyPK, HDCMD38P, KIAA0472)
  Cloning method: Gateway Cloning
  Sequencing primers: 5′ M13pUC-fwd; 3′ M13rev
Terms and licenses: Academic/Nonprofit Terms; Industry Terms: Not Available to Industry
Depositor comments: The ORF has no Stop codon. This design enables easy recombination into a destination vector to add an epitope tag of choice and Stop codon to the ORF. Do NOT use this plasmid directly for transfections. A set of 4 custom lentiviral vectors is available ( pLX301 (http://www.addgene.org/25895/) , pLX302 (http://www.addgene.org/25896/) , pLX303 (http://www.addgene.org/25897/) , pLX304 (http://www.addgene.org/25890/) ) to be used to express these ORFs in mammalian cells. These plasmids are not included in the kit and must be ordered separately.
How to cite: pDONR223-RIPK5 was a gift from William Hahn & David Root (Addgene plasmid # 23662 ; http://n2t.net/addgene:23662 ; RRID:Addgene_23662)
